Addgene plasmid #18053: RGS-SENP5
Depositing lab: Edward Yeh. Depositing organization: University of Texas MD Anderson Cancer Center. Publication: Characterization of a family of nucleolar SUMO-specific proteases with preference for SUMO-2 or SUMO-3. Gong L, Yeh ET. J Biol Chem. 2006 Jun 9. 281(23):15869-77. 10.1074/jbc.M511658200 PubMed 16608850.
Backbone
  Vector backbone: pcDNA3/RGS
  Backbone size w/o insert (bp): 5400
  Vector type: Mammalian Expression
  Selectable markers: Neomycin (select with G418)
Growth in bacteria
  Bacterial resistance: Ampicillin, 100 μg/mL
  Growth temperature: 37°C
  Growth strain: DH5alpha
  Copy number: High Copy
Gene/Insert
  Gene/Insert name: SENP5
  Species: H. sapiens (human)
  Insert size (bp): 2300
  Entrez Gene: SENP5
  Tag / fusion protein: RGS (N terminal on backbone)
  Cloning method: Restriction Enzyme; 5′ cloning site BamHI (not destroyed); 3′ cloning site XhoI (not destroyed)
  Sequencing primers: 5′ T7; 3′ SP6
Terms and licenses: Academic/Nonprofit Terms; Industry Terms: Not Available to Industry
How to cite: RGS-SENP5 was a gift from Edward Yeh (Addgene plasmid # 18053 ; http://n2t.net/addgene:18053 ; RRID:Addgene_18053)
