[The description below was written by a language model from this plasmid's Addgene catalogue record.]
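Description:
RGS-SENP5 is a mammalian expression plasmid built on pcDNA3/RGS, a derivative of the pcDNA3 backbone (about 5.4 kb without insert) that supplies an N-terminal RGS epitope tag. It carries an ampicillin resistance marker for selection in bacteria, where it is maintained at high copy number, and a neomycin resistance marker that allows G418 selection of transfected mammalian cells, for example to derive stable lines. No feature table accompanies the record and the promoter is not explicitly stated. pcDNA3-type vectors generally drive the insert from the CMV immediate-early promoter, and the listed T7 and SP6 sequencing primer sites flanking the insert are consistent with that backbone family.

The payload is human SENP5, an insert of roughly 2.3 kb cloned by restriction digestion between BamHI at the 5′ end and XhoI at the 3′ end, with both sites retained. The coding sequence sits downstream of the vector-encoded tag, so the protein is produced as an N-terminally RGS-tagged fusion that can be detected or immunoprecipitated with antibodies against the tag rather than against SENP5 itself. SENP5 is a SUMO-specific protease, and the associated publication concerns a family of nucleolar SUMO proteases that prefer SUMO-2 or SUMO-3. The plasmid is therefore suited to transient or stable overexpression of tagged SENP5 in mammalian cells, for studying its subcellular localisation, its deconjugating activity and its specificity among SUMO paralogues.
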