>Addgene plasmid #18053 | RGS-SENP5 | addgene partial sequence | sequence record 23929 | T7 5'-TAATACGACTCACTATAGGG-3'
NCGATGAAGACGCATCCCATCACCATCACGGATCCATGAAAAAACAGAGGAAAATTCTATGGAGGAAAGG
AATCCACTTAGCCTTTTCTGAGAAATGGAATACTGGGTTTGGAGGCTTTAAGAAGTTTTATTTTCACCAA
CACTTGTGCATTCTGAAAGCTAAGCTGGGGAGGCCAGTTACTTGGAATAGACAGTTGAGACATTTCCAGG
GTAGAAAGAAAGCTCTTCAAATCCAGAAAACGTGGATCAAGGATGAACCCCTTTGTGCTAAGACCAAGTT
CAATGTGGCTACTCAAAATGTTAGTACTTTGTCCTCTAAAGTGAAAAGAAAGGACGCTAAACACTTCATT
TCCTCCTCAAAGACTCTCCTGAGACTCCAAGCAGAGAAGCTGTTGTCATCAGCAAAGAATTCTGACCATG
AATACTGCAGAGAGAAAAATCTCTTGAAGGCAGTTACTGACTTTCCATCAAATAGTGCTTTAGGTCAGGC
CAATGGTCACAGACCTAGGACAGACCCACAACCTTCTGACTTTCCCATGAAGTTCAATGGGGAGAGCCAA
AGTCCAGGTGAGAGTGGCACGATTGTGGTCACCTTGAACAACCATAAGAGAAAGGGCTTTTGCTACGGCT
GCTGCCAAGGGCCGGAGCACCACAGGAATGGGGGACCCTTGATTCCAAAAAAGTTCCAACTTAACCAACA
TAGAAGGATAAAATTATCTCCTCNTTATGATGTATGAGAAATTATCTGNGATTAGATTTCGGTACAGGAT
TCTCAGATCCCAGCACTTCANAACCAAAGCANGGTTTGCA
